>Addgene plasmid #187140 | pDEST_FLAG-HUWE1_F3194S | addgene full sequence | sequence record 369446 | Addgene NGS Result
CCATTCGCCATTCAGGCTGCGCAACTGTTGGGAAGGGCGATCGGTGCGGGCCTCTTCGCTATTACGCCAG
CTGGCGAAAGGGGGATGTGCTGCAAGGCGATTAAGTTGGGTAACGCCAGGGTTTTCCCAGTCACGACGTT
GTAAAACGACGGCCAGTGCCAAGCTGATCTATACATTGAATCAATATTGGCAATTAGCCATATTAGTCAT
TGGTTATATAGCATAAATCAATATTGGCTATTGGCCATTGCATACGTTGTATCTATATCATAATATGTAC
ATTTATATTGGCTCATGTCCAATATGACCGCCATGTTGACATTGATTATTGACTAGTTATTAATAGTAAT
CAATTACGGGGTCATTAGTTCATAGCCCATATATGGAGTTCCGCGTTACATAACTTACGGTAAATGGCCC
GCCTGGCTGACCGCCCAACGACCCCCGCCCATTGACGTCAATAATGACGTATGTTCCCATAGTAACGCCA
ATAGGGACTTTCCATTGACGTCAATGGGTGGAGTATTTACGGTAAACTGCCCACTTGGCAGTACATCAAG
TGTATCATATGCCAAGTCCGCCCCCTATTGACGTCAATGACGGTAAATGGCCCGCCTGGCATTATGCCCA
GTACATGACCTTACGGGACTTTCCTACTTGGCAGTACATCTACGTATTAGTCATCGCTATTACCATGGTG
ATGCGGTTTTGGCAGTACACCAATGGGCGTGGATAGCGGTTTGACTCACGGGGATTTCCAAGTCTCCACC
CCATTGACGTCAATGGGAGTTTGTTTTGGCACCAAAATCAACGGGACTTTCCAAAATGTCGTAATAACCC
CGCCCCGTTGACGCAAATGGGCGGTAGGCGTGTACGGTGGGAGGTCTATATAAGCAGAGCTCGTTTAGTG
AACCGTCAGAATTGATCTACCATGGACTACAAAGACGATGACGACAAGCTTGCGGCCGCGAATTCATCGA
TAGATCTGATATCAACAAGTTTGTACAAAAAAGCAGGCTTTAAAGGAACCAATTCAGTCGACATGAAAGT
AGACAGGACTAAACTGAAGAAGACACCTACTGAGGCTCCTGCAGACTGCAGAGCCTTAATAGACAAACTC
AAAGTTTGTAATGATGAGCAACTTCTCTTGGAACTGCAGCAGATCAAAACATGGAACATTGGAAAGTGCG
AGTTATATCACTGGGTGGACCTGTTGGACCGCTTCGATGGAATACTGGCAGATGCTGGACAGACAGTGGA
GAATATGTCATGGATGCTCGTATGTGATAGGCCAGAAAGAGAGCAACTGAAAATGCTTCTCTTGGCTGTG
TTGAACTTCACAGCCTTGCTCATTGAGTACAGCTTTTCCCGGCATCTGTACAGTTCCATAGAGCATTTGA
CAACTTTATTGGCTTCCTCTGATATGCAAGTGGTGCTGGCAGTCCTCAATCTCCTATATGTATTTAGCAA
AAGATCAAACTACATCACTCGTCTGGGATCTGACAAGAGGACCCCGCTGCTAACTCGGCTACAACATTTG
GCAGAGAGCTGGGGTGGAAAGGAGAATGGCTTTGGACTTGCAGAATGTTGCAGAGACTTGCATATGATGA
AATATCCACCCAGTGCAACTACACTACACTTTGAATTCTATGCAGATCCTGGGGCCGAGGTCAAAATTGA
GAAAAGGACAACTAGTAACACACTACATTATATTCACATAGAGCAACTTGACAAGATTTCAGAAAGCCCT
TCTGAAATCATGGAATCTCTTACCAAAATGTACAGCATTCCTAAGGATAAGCAGATGCTGTTATTTACAC
ACATACGACTGGCCCATGGCTTTTCTAATCACAGGAAGCGATTGCAGGCAGTTCAGGCCAGACTGCATGC
AATATCTATATTAGTGTATTCCAATGCCTTGCAGGAATCAGCAAACAGTATCTTGTATAATGGCTTGATA
GAGGAGTTAGTGGACGTGCTGCAAATAACGGATAAGCAGCTTATGGAGATTAAAGCAGCTTCTTTACGAA
CATTAACATCAATTGTCCACTTGGAGAGAACTCCCAAACTCAGCAGTATTATTGACTGTACTGGAACTGC
CTCCTACCATGGATTTTTGCCAGTGCTTGTAAGGAACTGTATCCAGGCCATGATTGATCCTTCCATGGAT
CCATACCCTCACCAGTTTGCCACTGCTCTCTTCTCTTTTTTATACCATCTGGCCAGCTACGATGCTGGTG
GTGAAGCCTTGGTCTCCTGTGGAATGATGGAAGCCTTATTGAAGGTCATAAAGTTTCTTGGCGATGAACA
GGACCAGATAACATTTGTCACCAGAGCCGTCAGAGTGGTTGACCTTATCACCAACCTGGATATGGCAGCT
TTTCAATCCCATAGTGGACTTTCTATCTTCATTTATAGACTTGAGCATGAAGTAGATCTGTGCCGAAAAG
AATGTCCGTTTGTGATCAAGCCAAAGATCCAGAGACCCAATACTACACAAGAAGGAGAGGAAATGGAAAC
TGATATGGATGGAGTCCAGTGTATTCCACAACGAGCAGCACTTCTGAAATCCATGTTGAATTTCCTCAAG
AAGGCCATCCAAGACCCTGCTTTCTCAGATGGCATACGACATGTGATGGATGGTTCTCTGCCTACCTCCC
TGAAACACATCATCAGCAATGCAGAATACTATGGCCCATCACTCTTCCTCCTAGCTACTGAAGTGGTGAC
TGTGTTTGTATTTCAAGAACCATCACTGCTCTCCTCACTCCAGGACAATGGATTGACAGATGTCATGCTG
CATGCACTGCTTATCAAAGATGTTCCTGCTACCCGTGAAGTCCTTGGCTCCCTCCCAAATGTATTCAGTG
CACTCTGTTTGAATGCCCGAGGTCTTCAGTCTTTTGTTCAGTGTCAGCCTTTTGAACGCCTCTTCAAAGT
TCTTCTGTCTCCAGATTACCTCCCAGCCATGCGGAGGAGGAGAAGTTCTGATCCCCTTGGGGATACTGCA
TCCAACCTGGGGAGTGCTGTCGATGAGCTCATGAGACATCAGCCCACCCTTAAAACAGATGCAACGACTG
CCATCATCAAGTTACTTGAAGAAATCTGTAATCTTGGAAGGGACCCCAAATACATCTGTCAGAAGCCATC
GATCCAGAAGGCAGATGGCACTGCCACTGCTCCTCCCCCAAGGTCTAATCATGCCGCAGAAGAAGCCTCT
AGTGAGGATGAGGAGGAAGAGGAAGTACAGGCCATGCAGAGCTTTAATTCTACCCAGCAAAATGAAACTG
AGCCTAATCAGCAGGTTGTTGGTACAGAGGAACGTATTCCTATTCCCCTCATGGATTACATCCTTAATGT
GATGAAATTTGTGGAATCTATTCTGAGCAACAATACAACAGATGACCACTGCCAGGAATTTGTGAATCAG
AAAGGACTGTTGCCTTTGGTTACCATTTTGGGTCTTCCCAATCTGCCCATTGACTTTCCCACATCTGCTG
CCTGTCAGGCTGTTGCAGGTGTCTGCAAATCCATATTGACACTGTCACATGAACCCAAAGTCCTTCAAGA
GGGTCTCCTTCAGTTGGACTCCATCCTCTCCTCCCTGGAGCCCTTACACCGCCCCATTGAATCCCCTGGG
GGCTCAGTGTTGTTGCGAGAACTGGCTTGCGCAGGCAATGTTGCTGATGCTACCCTCTCAGCCCAGGCCA
CACCTCTGCTGCATGCACTCACTGCTGCCCATGCCTACATCATGATGTTTGTTCATACTTGCAGAGTTGG
ACAGAGTGAAATTCGTTCCATCTCCGTAAACCAGTGGGGCTCTCAATTGGGTCTGAGTGTTTTGAGCAAG
CTGAGCCAGTTATACTGTTCCCTGGTGTGGGAAAGCACTGTCCTCCTCTCTCTGTGTACCCCAAACAGCC
TACCATCTGGGTGTGAATTTGGCCAGGCAGATATGCAGAAACTGGTTCCAAAGGATGAGAAGGCAGGTAC
GACCCAGGGCGGAAAAAGATCAGATGGGGAACAGGATGGAGCAGCTGGAAGTATGGATGCTTCTACCCAG
GGCTTATTAGAAGGCATTGGGCTAGATGGTGACACATTGGCTCCCATGGAGACAGATGAACCTACTGCTT
CAGACTCTAAGGGCAAATCTAAAATCACACCAGCAATGGCTGCCAGAATTAAGCAAATCAAGCCTTTGTT
ATCAGCTTCCTCCAGATTAGGCCGAGCACTTGCTGAGCTATTTGGACTTCTTGTTAAACTTTGTGTGGGA
TCTCCTGTCCGCCAGAGAAGGAGCCATCATGCTGCCAGCACCACTACAGCACCGACACCTGCCGCGCGAT
CAACAGCCTCAGCTCTCACTAAGCTCTTGACTAAGGGGTTATCTTGGCAGCCCCCACCATATACACCTAC
TCCCCGATTCAGGCTGACATTCTTCATCTGTTCAGTTGGTTTCACATCCCCAATGCTGTTTGATGAGAGG
AAGTATCCCTACCACCTCATGCTGCAAAAATTTCTCTGCTCCGGAGGCCACAATGCTCTTTTTGAAACTT
TCAACTGGGCTCTGTCCATGGGAGGTAAAGTTCCTGTTTCTGAGGGATTGGAACACTCAGACTTGCCTGA
TGGCACAGGAGAATTCCTAGATGCCTGGCTTATGCTGGTGGAGAAGATGGTGAATCCCACCACGGTGCTT
GAATCTCCACATTCGCTGCCTGCCAAATTGCCTGGAGGTGTCCAGAACTTTCCCCAGTTCAGTGCACTGC
GCTTCCTTGTGGTAACTCAGAAAGCAGCCTTTACTTGCATCAAAAACTTATGGAACCGGAAACCCCTGAA
GGTATATGGTGGACGAATGGCTGAATCGATGCTGGCCATTCTATGCCACATCCTCCGAGGAGAACCTGTG
ATTCGAGAGAGACTAAGCAAGGAGAAGGAGGGGTCTCGAGGAGAAGAGGATACAGGGCAAGAGGAAGGTG
GCTCCCGCCGGGAACCTCAAGTCAACCAGCAACAACTGCAACAGCTCATGGACATGGGCTTCACAAGGGA
ACATGCAATGGAGGCACTGTTGAACACCAGCACCATGGAGCAGGCCACAGAGTACCTTTTAACCCACCCT
CCTCCAATCATGGGAGGAGTTGTTCGGGATCTCAGCATGTCTGAAGAGGACCAGATGATGAGAGCAATTG
CTATGTCTCTGGGACAGGATATTCCAATGGATCAAAGGGCAGAGTCACCTGAGGAAGTTGCTTGCCGGAA
GGAGGAAGAGGAACGGAAAGCTCGGGAAAAGCAGGAGGAGGAAGAGGCTAAATGTCTAGAGAAGTTCCAG
GATGCTGACCCGTTGGAACAAGATGAGCTCCACACTTTCACAGATACTATGTTGCCAGGCTGCTTCCACC
TTCTTGATGAGCTGCCAGACACAGTATACCGTGTGTGTGACCTGATCATGACAGCAATCAAACGTAATGG
AGCAGATTATCGTGACATGATTCTGAAGCAAGTAGTCAATCAGGTGTGGGAAGCTGCTGATGTATTGATC
AAAGCTGCTCTTCCCCTGACAACAAGTGACACAAAAACCGTGTCAGAGTGGATAAGTCAGATGGCCACAC
TGCCCCAGGCCTCCAATTTGGCTACTAGAATCTTGCTTTTAACGCTACTTTTTGAGGAGTTGAAGCTACC
TTGTGCTTGGGTGGTTGAATCAAGTGGCATCCTTAATGTCCTAATCAAACTCTTGGAAGTGGTTCAGCCC
TGCCTCCAGGCAGCCAAGGAGCAGAAGGAAGTCCAGACCCCAAAGTGGATCACACCAGTGTTGCTCCTGA
TTGATTTCTATGAAAAGACAGCCATCTCCTCAAAAAGGAGAGCCCAGATGACTAAGTACCTGCAATCCAA
CAGCAACAACTGGCGCTGGTTTGATGATCGCTCTGGGCGTTGGTGTAGTTACAGTGCAAGCAACAATAGC
ACTATTGATTCTGCCTGGAAATCTGGAGAGACAAGCGTGCGATTCACTGCAGGCCGAAGAAGATACACGG
TCCAATTCACTACAATGGTGCAGGTTAATGAGGAAACAGGGAACCGACGCCCTGTGATGCTGACTCTCCT
CAGGGTACCTCGGCTGAATAAAAATTCAAAAAACAGCAATGGACAGGAACTAGAGAAGACGCTGGAAGAA
AGCAAAGAAATGGATATCAAACGTAAAGAAAATAAAGGCAATGATACCCCTTTGGCCCTAGAGAGTACAA
ACACTGAAAAGGAGACAAGCCTGGAGGAAACAAAAATCGGGGAGATCCTGATCCAGGGCTTGACAGAAGA
TATGGTGACTGTTTTAATCCGGGCCTGCGTGAGCATGCTGGGAGTCCCTGTGGACCCAGATACTTTGCAT
GCCACCCTTCGTCTCTGTCTGAGGCTCACCCGGGACCACAAATATGCCATGATGTTTGCAGAACTGAAGA
GTACCCGCATGATCTTGAATTTGACCCAGAGCTCAGGCTTCAATGGGTTTACTCCCCTGGTCACCCTTCT
CTTAAGACACATCATTGAGGACCCCTGTACCCTTCGTCATACCATGGAAAAGGTTGTTCGCTCAGCAGCT
ACAAGTGGAGCTGGTAGCACTACCTCTGGTGTTGTGTCTGGCAGCCTCGGCTCTCGGGAGATCAACTACA
TCCTTCGTGTCCTTGGGCCAGCCGCATGCCGCAATCCAGACATATTCACAGAAGTGGCCAACTGCTGTAT
CCGCATCGCCCTTCCTGCCCCTCGAGGCTCAGGAACTGCTTCAGATGATGAATTTGAGAATCTTAGAATT
AAAGGCCCTAATGCTGTACAGCTGGTGAAGACCACCCCTTTGAAGCCCTCACCTCTGCCTGTCATCCCTG
ATACTATCAAGGAAGTGATCTATGATATGCTGAATGCTCTGGCTGCATACCATGCTCCAGAGGAAGCCGA
TAAATCTGATCCTAAACCTGGGGTTATGACCCAAGAGGTTGGCCAGCTCCTGCAAGACATGGGTGATGAT
GTATACCAGCAGTACCGGTCACTTACGCGTCAGAGCAGTGACTTTGATACGCAGTCAGGTTTTTCCATTA
ATAGTCAGGTCTTTGCTGCAGATGGTGCCTCCACTGAGACTTCCGCATCTGGGACCTCCCAAGGAGAGGC
TTCAACTCCAGAGGAGTCTCGAGATGGGAAGAAAGATAAAGAAGGGGACCGGGCCTCTGAGGAAGGCAAA
CAGAAAGGCAAGGGCAGCAAACCTTTAATGCCTACCTCCACTATCCTTCGTCTTCTGGCAGAGTTGGTGA
GGTCCTATGTTGGTATTGCTACCCTGATTGCCAACTACAGCTACACTGTGGGCCAGTCTGAACTGATCAA
AGAGGACTGCAGTGTGCTAGCTTTTGTTCTGGACCACCTGCTCCCACATACCCAGAATGCAGAAGACAAG
GACACCCCTGCCTTGGCCCGCCTGTTCCTCGCAAGCCTGGCTGCTGCAGGGAGTGGCACAGATGCCCAGG
TGGCCCTAGTGAATGAAGTAAAAGCAGCCCTTGGACGGGCACTGGCTATGGCTGAGAGTACAGAGAAACA
TGCCAGGCTTCAGGCAGTGATGTGTATCATCAGTACTATCATGGAGTCCTGCCCCTCCACCTCCAGCTTC
TACAGCAGTGCCACAGCGAAGACCCAGCACAATGGCATGAACAACATCATTCGGCTTTTCCTGAAGAAGG
GACTGGTTAATGACCTGGCCAGAGTACCTCACAGCTTAGACCTGTCCAGTCCCAACATGGCCAACACAGT
CAATGCTGCTCTGAAGCCTTTGGAAACACTTTCCCGGATTGTGAACCAGCCCAGTAGCCTTTTTGGCAGC
AAGAGTGCTTCTAGCAAGAACAAGTCTGAGCAGGATGCCCAAGGAGCCTCTCAAGATTCCAGTAGCAACC
AGCAGGACCCAGGCGAGCCTGGGGAAGCAGAAGTGCAGGAGGAGGATCATGATGTCACTCAGACAGAGGT
GGCAGATGGGGATATCATGGATGGGGAGGCTGAAACCGACTCAGTGGTGATTGCTGGGCAGCCTGAGGTG
CTCAGTTCACAAGAGATGCAGGTTGAGAATGAGCTGGAGGACCTGATAGATGAGTTGCTTGAGAGGGATG
GCGGATCTGGGAACAGTACAATTATAGTGAGCAGAAGTGGAGAGGATGAATCACAAGAGGACGTGCTGAT
GGATGAAGCTCCTTCCAACCTCAGCCAAGCTTCCACCTTGCAGGCCAACCGAGAAGATTCCATGAATATC
CTGGACCCTGAGGATGAGGAGGAGCACACTCAGGAAGAGGACAGCAGTGGCAGTAACGAGGATGAGGATG
ATAGTCAGGATGAAGAGGAGGAGGAGGAGGAAGATGAGGAAGATGATCAGGAGGATGATGAAGGTGAAGA
GGGAGATGAAGACGATGACGACGATGGCTCTGAGATGGAATTGGATGAGGATTATCCTGATATGAACGCT
TCTCCCTTGGTCCGATTTGAGCGCTTTGACCGGGAGGATGATCTCATCATTGAGTTTGACAACATGTTCT
CCAGTGCTACAGACATCCCCCCATCCCCAGGAAATATCCCTACCACCCATCCACTGATGGTGCGCCATGC
AGACCACAGTTCTCTGACACTGGGCAGTGGCTCTTCAACAACTCGTCTCACCCAGGGCATCGGGCGCAGT
CAGAGGACCCTAAGGCAGCTGACGGCCAATACTGGCCACACCATTCATGTTCACTACCCTGGGAATCGCC
AGCCCAACCCTCCTCTTATACTGCAGAGGTTGCTTGGTCCCTCAGCTGCTGCTGACATCCTTCAGCTGAG
CAGCAGCCTTCCCCTACAAAGCCGGGGTCGGGCCCGCCTCCTGGTAGGCAACGATGACGTCCACATCATC
GCCCGTTCTGATGATGAGCTGCTGGATGACTTTTTCCATGATCAGAGCACAGCTACCAGCCAAGCAGGAA
CCCTGTCCAGCATCCCCACAGCCCTGACCCGCTGGACAGAAGAATGCAAAGTTCTCGATGCTGAGAGCAT
GCATGACTGTGTTTCAGTGGTTAAAGTGTCCATTGTCAATCACCTGGAATTCCTGAGGGATGAGGAGCTG
GAAGAAAGGCGAGAGAAGCGCAGGAAACAACTGGCTGAGGAAGAAACAAAGATAACTGATAAAGGCAAAG
AAGATAAGGAGAACAGGGATCAGAGTGCACAGTGTACTGCATCTAAGTCAAATGACTCCACTGAACAGAA
TCTCTCAGATGGGACGCCTATGCCTGACAGCTACCCAACAACCCCATCTTCAACTGATGCAGCTACATCT
GAGTCCAAGGAGACCCTTGGCACTCTGCAATCCTCACAACAGCAACCAACACTCCCAACCCCACCAGCTT
TGGGAGAGGTTCCTCAGGAGCTGCAGTCTCCAGCTGGAGAAGGGGGCAGCTCTACACAGCTATTGATGCC
TGTAGAGCCAGAGGAATTGGGTCCCACAAGGCCAAGTGGGGAAGCAGAAACAACTCAGATGGAGTTATCC
CCAGCTCCCACTATAACCTCACTTTCCCCAGAGAGAGCTGAGGATTCTGATGCACTGACGGCTGTCAGCA
GTCAGCTAGAAGGCTCTCCTATGGATACAAGCAGCCTGGCTTCCTGTACCTTAGAGGAGGCTGTGGGTGA
CACTTCAGCAGCTGGCAGTTCTGAGCAGCCCAGAGCAGGCAGCTCCACTCCTGGGGATGCCCCACCAGCT
GTGGCGGAAGTGCAAGGCAGGAGTGATGGGTCAGGGGAATCTGCCCAGCCACCTGAGGACAGCTCCCCAC
CTGCATCCTCTGAGAGCTCTTCCACCAGAGATTCTGCCGTGGCCATTTCTGGCGCCGATTCCCGAGGAAT
CCTAGAAGAGCCGTTGCCTTCAACAAGCAGTGAAGAAGAAGATCCCCTTGCGGGTATCAGTCTCCCTGAA
GGTGTGGACCCCTCTTTTCTGGCTGCCCTGCCTGATGACATCCGTCGGGAAGTTCTACAGAACCAGCTAG
GCATTCGTCCACCAACCCGGACTGCCCCCTCCACAAATAGCTCAGCGCCTGCAGTGGTGGGGAATCCTGG
TGTGACTGAGGTGAGTCCCGAGTTTCTTGCGGCACTGCCACCCGCGATCCAAGAGGAAGTACTGGCACAG
CAGAGAGCTGAGCAGCAGCGACGAGAACTAGCACAGAATGCCAGCTCAGACACCCCTATGGACCCTGTGA
CCTTCATCCAGACTCTGCCCTCAGACCTGCGCCGTAGTGTCCTAGAGGATATGGAGGACAGTGTGTTAGC
TGTGATGCCACCTGACATTGCAGCTGAGGCTCAAGCCCTGAGACGAGAGCAAGAAGCCCGGCAGCGACAG
CTCATGCATGAGCGTCTGTTTGGGCACAGTAGCACCTCCGCACTCTCTGCTATTCTCCGAAGCCCGGCTT
TCACCAGTCGCTTAAGTGGCAACCGTGGGGTCCAGTATACTCGCCTTGCTGTGCAGAGAGGTGGCACCTT
CCAGATGGGGGGTAGCAGCAGCCATAACAGGCCTTCTGGCAGTAATGTAGATACTCTCCTCCGCCTCCGA
GGACGGCTCCTTCTGGACCACGAAGCCCTTTCTTGTCTCTTGGTCCTACTTAGCGTGGATGAGCCAAAGC
TCAATACTAGCCGTCTACACCGAGTACTGAGAAATCTCTGCTACCATGCCCAGACCCGCCACTGGGTCAT
CCGCAGTCTGCTCTCCATCTTGCAGCGCAGCAGTGAGAGTGAGCTATGCATTGAAACACCCAAACTCACT
ACAAGTGAGGAAAAGGGCAAAAAGTCGAGCAAGAGCTGTGGGTCAAGTAGCCATGAGAACCGTCCCCTGG
ACCTGCTACACAAGATGGAGTCAAAGAGCTCCAACCAGCTTTCCTGGCTCTCAGTATCCATGGATGCAGC
CCTAGGCTGCAGGACTAATATATTTCAGATCCAGCGTTCAGGGGGGCGTAAACATACCGAGAAGCATGCA
AGCGGTGGCTCCACCGTCCACATCCATCCCCAAGCTGCTCCTGTTGTCTGCAGACACGTTTTGGATACAC
TCATTCAATTGGCCAAGGTATTTCCCAGCCACTTCACACAGCAGCGGACCAAAGAAACAAACTGTGAGAG
TGATCGGGAAAGGGGCAATAAGGCCTGTAGCCCATGCTCCTCACAGTCCTCCAGCAGTGGCATTTGCACA
GACTTCTGGGACTTATTGGTAAAACTGGACAACATGAATGTCAGCCGGAAAGGCAAGAACTCCGTGAAGT
CAGTGCCAGTGAGCGCTGGCGGTGAGGGGGAAACCTCTCCATACAGCCTCGAGGCCTCTCCACTGGGGCA
GCTCATGAACATGTTGTCACACCCAGTCATCCGCCGGAGCTCTCTCTTAACTGAGAAACTCCTCAGACTC
CTTTCTCTCATCTCAATTGCTCTCCCAGAAAACAAGGTGTCAGAAGCACAGGCTAATTCTGGCAGCGGTG
CTTCCTCCACCACCACTGCCACCTCAACCACATCTACCACCACCACCACTGCCGCCTCCACCACGCCCAC
ACCCCCTACTGCACCCACCCCTGTCACTTCTGCTCCAGCCCTGGTTGCTGCCACGGCTATTTCCACCATT
GTCGTAGCTGCTTCGACCACAGTGACTACCCCCACGACTGCTACCACTACTGTTTCAATTTCTCCCACTA
CTAAGGGCAGCAAATCTCCAGCGAAGGTGAGTGATGGGGGCAGCAGCAGTACAGACTTTAAGATGGTGTC
CTCTGGCCTCACTGAAAACCAGCTACAGCTCTCTGTAGAGGTGTTGACATCCCACTCTTGTTCTGAGGAA
GGCTTAGAGGATGCAGCCAACGTACTACTGCAGCTCTCCCGGGGGGACTCTGGGACCCGGGACACTGTTC
TCAAGCTGCTACTGAATGGAGCCCGCCATCTGGGTTATACCCTTTGTAAACAAATAGGTACCCTGCTGGC
CGAGCTGCGGGAATACAACCTCGAGCAGCAGCGGCGAGCCCAATGTGAAACCCTCTCTCCTGATGGCCTG
CCTGAGGAGCAGCCACAGACCACCAAGCTGAAGGGCAAAATGCAGAGCAGGTTTGACATGGCTGAGAATG
TGGTAATTGTGGCATCTCAGAAGCGACCTTTGGGTGGCCGGGAGCTCCAGCTGCCTTCTATGTCCATGTT
GACATCCAAGACATCTACCCAGAAGTTCTTCTTGAGGGTACTACAGGTCATCATCCAGCTCCGGGACGAC
ACGCGCCGGGCTAACAAGAAAGCCAAGCAGACAGGCAGGCTAGGTTCCTCCGGTTTAGGCTCAGCTAGCA
GCATCCAGGCAGCTGTTCGGCAGCTGGAGGCTGAGGCTGATGCCATTATACAAATGGTACGTGAGGGTCA
AAGGGCGCGGAGACAGCAACAAGCAGCAACGTCGGAGTCTAGCCAGTCAGAGGCGTCTGTCCGGAGGGAG
GAATCACCCATGGATGTGGACCAGCCATCTCCCAGTGCTCAAGATACTCAATCCATTGCCTCCGATGGAA
CCCCACAGGGGGAGAAGGAAAAGGAAGAAAGACCACCTGAGTTACCCCTGCTCAGCGAGCAGCTGAGTTT
GGACGAGCTGTGGGACATGCTTGGGGAGTGTCTAAAGGAACTAGAGGAATCCCATGACCAGCATGCGGTG
CTAGTGCTACAGCCTGCTGTCGAGGCCTTCTTTCTGGTCCATGCCACAGAGCGGGAGAGCAAGCCTCCTG
TCCGAGACACCCGTGAGAGCCAGCTGGCACACATCAAGGACGAGCCTCCTCCACTCTCCCCTGCCCCCTT
AACCCCAGCCACGCCTTCCTCCCTTGACCCATTCTTCTCCCGGGAGCCCTCATCTATGCACATCTCCTCA
AGCCTGCCCCCTGACACACAGAAGTTCCTTCGCTTTGCAGAGACTCACCGCACTGTGTTAAACCAGATCC
TACGGCAGTCCACGACCCACCTTGCTGATGGGCCTTTTGCTGTCCTGGTAGACTACATTCGTGTCCTCGA
CTTTGATGTCAAGCGCAAATATTTCCGCCAAGAGCTGGAGCGTTTAGATGAGGGGCTCCGGAAAGAAGAC
ATGGCTGTGCATGTCCGTCGTGACCATGTGTTTGAAGACTCCTATCGTGAGCTGCATCGCAAATCCCCCG
AAGAAATGAAGAATCGATTGTATATAGTATTTGAAGGAGAAGAAGGGCAGGATGCTGGCGGGCTCCTGCG
GGAGTGGTATATGATCATCTCTCGAGAGATGTTTAACCCTATGTATGCCTTGTTCCGTACCTCACCTGGT
GATCGAGTCACCTACACCATCAATCCATCTTCCCACTGCAACCCCAACCATCTGTCCTATTTTAAATTTG
TCGGACGCATTGTGGCCAAAGCTGTATATGACAACCGTCTTCTGGAGTGCTACTTTACTCGATCCTTTTA
CAAACACATCTTGGGCAAGTCAGTCAGATATACAGATATGGAGAGTGAAGATTACCACTTCTACCAAGGT
CTGGTTTATCTGCTGGAAAATGATGTCTCCACACTAGGCTATGACCTCACCTTCAGCACTGAGGTCCAAG
AGTTTGGAGTTTGTGAAGTTCGTGACCTCAAACCCAATGGGGCCAACATCTTGGTAACAGAGGAGAATAA
GAAGGAGTATGTACACCTGGTATGCCAGATGAGAATGACAGGAGCCATCCGCAAGCAGTTGGCGGCTTTC
TTAGAAGGCTTCTATGAGATCATTCCAAAGCGCCTCATTTCCATCTTCACTGAGCAGGAGTTAGAGCTGC
TTATATCAGGACTGCCCACCATTGACATCGATGATCTGAAATCCAACACTGAATACCACAAGTACCAGTC
CAACTCTATTCAGATCCAGTGGTTCTGGAGAGCATTGCGTTCTTTCGATCAAGCTGACCGTGCCAAGTTC
CTCCAGTTTGTCACGGGTACTTCCAAGGTACCCCTGCAAGGCTTTGCTGCCCTCGAAGGCATGAATGGCA
TTCAGAAGTTTCAGATCCATCGAGATGATAGGTCCACAGATCGCCTGCCTTCAGCTCACACATGTTTTAA
TCAGCTGGATCTGCCTGCCTATGAGAGCTTTGAGAAGCTCCGCCACATGCTACTGTTGGCTATCCAGGAG
TGCTCTGAAGGCTTTGGGCTGGCCTAATAAGCGGCCGCGACCCAGCTTTCTTGTACAAAGTGGTTGATAT
CGGTACCAGTCGACTCTAGAGGATCCCGGGTGGCATCCCTGTGACCCCTCCCCAGTGCCTCTCCTGGCCC
TGGAAGTTGCCACTCCAGTGCCCACCAGCCTTGTCCTAATAAAATTAAGTTGCATCATTTTGTCTGACTA
GGTGTCCTTCTATAATATTATGGGGTGGAGGGGGGTGGTATGGAGCAAGGGGCAAGTTGGGAAGACAACC
TGTAGGGCCTGCGGGGTCTATTGGGAACCAAGCTGGAGTGCAGTGGCACAATCTTGGCTCACTGCAATCT
CCGCCTCCTGGGTTCAAGCGATTCTCCTGCCTCAGCCTCCCGAGTTGTTGGGATTCCAGGCATGCATGAC
CAGGCTCAGCTAATTTTTGTTTTTTTGGTAGAGACGGGGTTTCACCATATTGGCCAGGCTGGTCTCCAAC
TCCTAATCTCAGGTGATCTACCCACCTTGGCCTCCCAAATTGCTGGGATTACAGGCGTGAACCACTGCTC
CCTTCCCTGTCCTTCTGATTTTAAAATAACTATACCAGCAGGAGGACGTCCAGACACAGCATAGGCTACC
TGGCCATGCCCAACCGGTGGGACATTTGAGTTGCTTGCTTGGCACTGTCCTCTCATGCGTTGGGTCCACT
CAGTAGATGCCTGTTGAATTGGGTACGCGGCCAGCTTGGCTGTGGAATGTGTGTCAGTTAGGGTGTGGAA
AGTCCCCAGGCTCCCCAGCAGGCAGAAGTATGCAAAGCATGCATCTCAATTAGTCAGCAACCAGGTGTGG
AAAGTCCCCAGGCTCCCCAGCAGGCAGAAGTATGCAAAGCATGCATCTCAATTAGTCAGCAACCATAGTC
CCGCCCCTAACTCCGCCCATCCCGCCCCTAACTCCGCCCAGTTCCGCCCATTCTCCGCCCCATGGCTGAC
TAATTTTTTTTATTTATGCAGAGGCCGAGGCCGCCTCGGCCTCTGAGCTATTCCAGAAGTAGTGAGGAGG
CTTTTTTGGAGGCCTAGGCTTTTGCAAAAAGCTCCTCGAGGAACTGAAAAACCAGAAAGTTAATTCCCTA
TAGTGAGTCGTATTAAATTCGTAATCATGTCATAGCTGTTTCCTGTGTGAAATTGTTATCCGCTCACAAT
TCCACACAACATACGAGCCGGAAGCATAAAGTGTAAAGCCTGGGGTGCCTAATGAGTGAGCTAACTCACA
TTAATTGCGTTGCGCTCACTGCCCGCTTTCCAGTCGGGAAACCTGTCGTGCCAGCTGCATTAATGAATCG
GCCAACGCGCGGGGAGAGGCGGTTTGCGTATTGGGCGCTCTTCCGCTTCCTCGCTCACTGACTCGCTGCG
CTCGGTCGTTCGGCTGCGGCGAGCGGTATCAGCTCACTCAAAGGCGGTAATACGGTTATCCACAGAATCA
GGGGATAACGCAGGAAAGAACATGTGAGCAAAAGGCCAGCAAAAGGCCAGGAACCGTAAAAAGGCCGCGT
TGCTGGCGTTTTTCCATAGGCTCCGCCCCCCTGACGAGCATCACAAAAATCGACGCTCAAGTCAGAGGTG
GCGAAACCCGACAGGACTATAAAGATACCAGGCGTTTCCCCCTGGAAGCTCCCTCGTGCGCTCTCCTGTT
CCGACCCTGCCGCTTACCGGATACCTGTCCGCCTTTCTCCCTTCGGGAAGCGTGGCGCTTTCTCATAGCT
CACGCTGTAGGTATCTCAGTTCGGTGTAGGTCGTTCGCTCCAAGCTGGGCTGTGTGCACGAACCCCCCGT
TCAGCCCGACCGCTGCGCCTTATCCGGTAACTATCGTCTTGAGTCCAACCCGGTAAGACACGACTTATCG
CCACTGGCAGCAGCCACTGGTAACAGGATTAGCAGAGCGAGGTATGTAGGCGGTGCTACAGAGTTCTTGA
AGTGGTGGCCTAACTACGGCTACACTAGAAGAACAGTATTTGGTATCTGCGCTCTGCTGAAGCCAGTTAC
CTTCGGAAAAAGAGTTGGTAGCTCTTGATCCGGCAAACAAACCACCGCTGGTAGCGGTGGTTTTTTTGTT
TGCAAGCAGCAGATTACGCGCAGAAAAAAAGGATCTCAAGAAGATCCTTTGATCTTTTCTACGGGGTCTG
ACGCTCAGTGGAACGAAAACTCACGTTAAGGGATTTTGGTCATGAGATTATCAAAAAGGATCTTCACCTA
GATCCTTTTAAATTAAAAATGAAGTTTTAAATCAATCTAAAGTATATATGAGTAAACTTGGTCTGACAGT
TACCAATGCTTAATCAGTGAGGCACCTATCTCAGCGATCTGTCTATTTCGTTCATCCATAGTTGCCTGAC
TCCCCGTCGTGTAGATAACTACGATACGGGAGGGCTTACCATCTGGCCCCAGTGCTGCAATGATACCGCG
AGACCCACGCTCACCGGCTCCAGATTTATCAGCAATAAACCAGCCAGCCGGAAGGGCCGAGCGCAGAAGT
GGTCCTGCAACTTTATCCGCCTCCATCCAGTCTATTAATTGTTGCCGGGAAGCTAGAGTAAGTAGTTCGC
CAGTTAATAGTTTGCGCAACGTTGTTGCCATTGCTACAGGCATCGTGGTGTCACGCTCGTCGTTTGGTAT
GGCTTCATTCAGCTCCGGTTCCCAACGATCAAGGCGAGTTACATGATCCCCCATGTTGTGCAAAAAAGCG
GTTAGCTCCTTCGGTCCTCCGATCGTTGTCAGAAGTAAGTTGGCCGCAGTGTTATCACTCATGGTTATGG
CAGCACTGCATAATTCTCTTACTGTCATGCCATCCGTAAGATGCTTTTCTGTGACTGGTGAGTACTCAAC
CAAGTCATTCTGAGAATAGTGTATGCGGCGACCGAGTTGCTCTTGCCCGGCGTCAATACGGGATAATACC
GCGCCACATAGCAGAACTTTAAAAGTGCTCATCATTGGAAAACGTTCTTCGGGGCGAAAACTCTCAAGGA
TCTTACCGCTGTTGAGATCCAGTTCGATGTAACCCACTCGTGCACCCAACTGATCTTCAGCATCTTTTAC
TTTCACCAGCGTTTCTGGGTGAGCAAAAACAGGAAGGCAAAATGCCGCAAAAAAGGGAATAAGGGCGACA
CGGAAATGTTGAATACTCATACTCTTCCTTTTTCAATATTATTGAAGCATTTATCAGGGTTATTGTCTCA
TGAGCGGATACATATTTGAATGTATTTAGAAAAATAAACAAATAGGGGTTCCGCGCACATTTCCCCGAAA
AGTGCCACCTG
[124 nt withheld, positions 17442-17565]
C
[91 nt withheld, positions 17567-17657]
A
[49 nt withheld, positions 17659-17707]
CCTTTGACGTTGGAGTCCACGTTCTTT
[37 nt withheld, positions 17735-17771]
ACCCTATCTCGGTCTATTCTTTTGATTTATAAGGGATTTTGCCGATTTCGGCCTATTGGTTAAAAAATGA
GCTGATTTAACAAAAATTTAACGCGAATTTTAACAAAATATTAACGCTTACAATTT
Features (pLannotate 1.2.2; 18 found; start..end, strand, type, name):
      4..158     -  CDS            lacZα (fragment): LacZα fragment of β-galactosidase; lacZ fragment
    318..697     +  enhancer       CMV enhancer: human cytomegalovirus immediate early enhancer
    699..898     +  promoter       CMV promoter: human cytomegalovirus (CMV) immediate early promoter
    995..1019    +  protein_bind   attB1: mutant version of attB; recombination site for the Gateway® BP reaction BP Clonase™
   1043..14164   +  CDS            HUWE1: HUWE1_HUMAN - Also known as KIAA0312, KIAA1578, UREB1. Experimental evidence at protein level: Swiss-Prot protein existence level 1. E3 ubiquitin-protein ligase which mediates ubiquitination and subsequent proteasomal degradation of target proteins (PubMed:15989957, PubMed:19713937, PubMed:15567145, PubMed:15767685, PubMed:18488021, PubMed:17567951, PubMed:19037095, PubMed:20534529). Regulates apoptosis by catalyzing the polyubiquitination and degradation of MCL1 (PubMed:15989957). Mediates monoubiquitination of DNA polymerase beta (POLB) at 'Lys-41', 'Lys-61' and 'Lys-81', thereby playing a r
  14180..14204   -  protein_bind   attB2: mutant version of attB; recombination site for the Gateway® BP reaction BP Clonase™
  14219..14237   -  misc_feature   MCS (fragment): pUC18/19 multiple cloning site
  14238..14860   +  polyA_signal   hGH poly(A) signal: human growth hormone polyadenylation signal
  14889..15218   +  promoter       SV40 promoter: SV40 enhancer and early promoter
  15257..15275   -  promoter       T7 promoter: promoter for bacteriophage T7 RNA polymerase
  15311..15333   -  protein_bind   lac operator (fragment): The lac repressor binds to the lac operator to inhibit transcription in E. coli. This inhibition can be relieved by adding lactose or isopropyl-β-D-thiogalactopyranoside (IPTG). lac repressor encoded by lacI
  15337..15367   -  promoter       lac promoter: promoter for the E. coli lac operon
  15382..15403   -  protein_bind   CAP binding site: CAP binding activates transcription in the presence of cAMP. E. coli catabolite activator protein
  15416..15508   -  CDS            lacI (fragment): lac repressor; lacI; The lac repressor binds to the lac operator to inhibit transcription in E. coli. This inhibition can be relieved by adding lactose or isopropyl-β-D-thiogalactopyranoside (IPTG).
  15691..16279   -  rep_origin     ori: high-copy-number ColE1/pMB1/pBR322/pUC origin of replication
  16450..17310   -  CDS            AmpR: β-lactamase; bla; confers resistance to ampicillin, carbenicillin, and related antibiotics
  17311..17415   -  promoter       AmpR promoter: bla
  17442..17870   +  rep_origin     f1 ori (sequence partly withheld): f1 bacteriophage origin of replication; arrow indicates direction of (+) strand synthesis
