[The description below was written by a language model from this plasmid's Addgene catalogue record and pLannotate feature annotations shown in this document.]
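Description:
pDEST_FLAG-HUWE1_F3194S is a mammalian expression plasmid of about 17.9 kb, built by Gateway recombination into a pDEST-type destination backbone. It is propagated in E. coli as a high-copy plasmid through a ColE1/pUC-type origin and selected with ampicillin via the β-lactamase gene (AmpR) and its native promoter. An f1 phage origin is also present, along with remnants of pUC-style cloning architecture (lacZα and lacI fragments, lac promoter/operator, CAP binding site, a T7 promoter and a partial multiple cloning site) that have no evident role in expressing the insert.

The payload is the full-length human HUWE1 coding sequence, roughly 13.1 kb, encoding a very large E3 ubiquitin ligase that targets substrates such as MCL1 for ubiquitination and proteasomal degradation. The open reading frame carries the point substitution F3194S and, according to the catalogue entry, a single N-terminal FLAG epitope; the tag is not annotated separately in the feature table, though a short gap between attB1 and the start of the HUWE1 annotation could accommodate it. The insert is flanked by attB1 and attB2 sites left by the Gateway reaction, driven by the human cytomegalovirus immediate-early enhancer and promoter for strong constitutive transcription, and terminated by the human growth hormone polyadenylation signal. An SV40 enhancer/early promoter lies downstream, but no mammalian selection marker is annotated after it, so the plasmid appears best suited to transient transfection.

The stated purpose is expression of FLAG-tagged HUWE1 F3194S in mammalian cells. The FLAG tag permits detection or affinity purification of the mutant protein, for example for comparison with wild-type HUWE1. The record does not state the functional consequence of the F3194S mutation.
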