Addgene plasmid #187140: pDEST_FLAG-HUWE1_F3194S
Purpose: mammalian cell expression of FLAG-HUWE1 F3194S
Depositing lab: Eric Fischer. Depositing organization: Dana-Farber Cancer Institute. Publication: Solenoid architecture of HUWE1 contributes to ligase activity and substrate recognition. Hunkeler M, Jin CY, Ma MW, Monda JK, Overwijn D, Bennett EJ, Fischer ES. Mol Cell. 2021 Sep 2;81(17):3468-3480.e7. doi: 10.1016/j.molcel.2021.06.032. Epub 2021 Jul 26. PubMed 34314700.
Backbone
  Vector backbone: pDEST
  Vector type: Mammalian Expression
Growth in bacteria
  Bacterial resistance: Ampicillin, 100 μg/mL
  Growth temperature: 37°C
  Growth strain: DH5alpha
  Copy number: High Copy
Gene/Insert
  Gene/Insert name: HUWE1
  Species: H. sapiens (human)
  Insert size (bp): 13122
  Mutation: F3194S
  Entrez Gene: HUWE1 (a.k.a. ARF-BP1, HECTH9, HSPC272, Ib772, LASU1, MRXST, MULE, URE-B1, UREB1)
  Tag / fusion protein: 1xFLAG (N terminal on insert)
  Cloning method: Gateway Cloning
Terms and licenses: Academic/Nonprofit Terms; Industry Terms: Not Available to Industry
How to cite: pDEST_FLAG-HUWE1_F3194S was a gift from Eric Fischer (Addgene plasmid # 187140 ; http://n2t.net/addgene:187140 ; RRID:Addgene_187140)
